>Addgene plasmid #27985 | pLEX SC4MOL 731 | addgene partial sequence | sequence record 34280 | 27985 with CMV-F
GCGAGCTCGTTAGTGGACCGTCAGATCGCCTGGAGACGCCATCCACGCTGTTTTGACCTCCATAGAAGAC
ACCGGGACCGATCCAGCCTCCGGACTCTAGCCTAGGCCGCGGACCATGGGATCCTATCCGTATGATGTTC
CTGATTATGCTAGCCTCGGGTACCGGATCACAAGTTTGTACAAAAAAGCAGGCTTCATGGCAACAAATGA
AAGTGTCAGCATCTTTAGTTCAGCATCCTTGGCTGTGGAATATGTAGATTCACTTTTACCTGAGAATCCT
CTGCAAGAACCATTTAAAAATGCTTGGAACTATATGTTGAATAATTATACAAAGTTCCAGATTGCAACAT
GGGGATCCCTTATAGTTCATGAAGCCCTTTATTTCTTATTCTGTTTACCTGGATTTTTATTTCAATTTAT
ACCTTATATGAAAAAATACAAAATTCAAAAGGATAAGCCAGAGACATGGGAAAACCAATGGAAGTGTTTC
AAAGTTCTTCTCTTTAATCACTTCTGTATCCAGCTGCCTTTGATTTGTGGAACCTATTATTTTACAGAGT
ATTTCAATATTCCTTATGATTGGGAAAGAATGCCAAGATGGTATTTTCTTTTGGCAAGATGCTTTGGTTG
TGCAGTCATTGAAGATACTTGGCACTATTTTCTGCATAGACTCTTACACCACAAAAGAATATACAAGTAT
ATTCATAAAGTTCATCATGAGTTTCAGGCTCCATTTGGAATGGAAGCTGAATATGCACATCCTTTGGAGA
CTCTAATTCTTGGAACTGGATTTTTCATTGGAATCGTGCTTTTGTGTGATCATGTAATTCTTCTTTGGGC
ATGGGTGACCATTCGTTTATTAGAAACTATTGATGTCCATAGT
