>Addgene plasmid #27985 | pLEX SC4MOL 731 | addgene partial sequence | sequence record 34281 | 27985 with IRES-R
AACGCACACCGGCCTTATTCCAGCGGCTTCGGCCAGTAACGTTAGGGGGGGGGGAGGGAGAGGGGCGACC
GGTGGCCAGACGCGTCGGGCCCTCTAGACTCGAGAATTCTATAGGTCCTCTTCAGATATGAGCTTTTGTT
CGCTAGCCATTCTAGATCGAACCACTTTGTACAAGAAAGCTGGGTCTTCAGTCTTTTTCTCAAACTTCTT
CCTCTTTTCATTATAGGCATTATACTGAGAGTCTGTTCCAAAAATTCGATCCCACCATGTAAATGTTGAA
GCATAGTTTCCAATGAAGTTCATGTGGTGGAAATCATGATGCCGAGAACCAGCACAGAAAGGGATCAGAT
TTAAAGGGTTGAGAGGAATATCATAACCACTATGGACATCAATAGTTTCTAATAAACGAATGGTCACCCA
TGCCCAAAGAAGAATTACATGATCACACAAAAGCACGATTCCAATGAAAAATCCAGTTCCAAGAATTAGA
GTCTCCAAAGGATGTGCATATTCAGCTTCCATTCCAAATGGAGCCTGAAACTCATGATGAACTTTATGAA
TATACTTGTATATTCTTTTGTGGTGTAAGAGTCTATGCAGAAAATAGTGCCAAGTATCTTCAATGACTGC
ACAACCAAAGCATCTTGCCAAAAGAAAATACCATCTTGGCATTCTTTCCCAATCATAAGGAATATTGAAA
TACTCTGTAAAATAATAGGTTCCACAAATCAAAGGCAGCTGGATACAGAAGTGATTAAAGAGAAGAACTT
TGAAACACTTCCATTGGTTTTCCCATGTCTCT
