[The description below was written by a language model from this plasmid's Addgene catalogue record.]
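Description:
pLEX SC4MOL 731 is a lentiviral mammalian expression plasmid built on the pLEX backbone (recorded as about 11 kb without the insert). It carries the human SC4MOL coding sequence, now officially named MSMO1 and also known as ERG25 or DESP4, which encodes the sterol-C4-methyl oxidase-like enzyme of the cholesterol biosynthesis pathway. The insert was introduced by restriction enzyme cloning and bears a Y244C substitution, which the depositor notes as a mutation described in a published study. The protein is tagged at both ends, with an HA epitope at the N terminus and a MYC epitope at the C terminus. This allows detection or immunoprecipitation of the mutant protein independently of endogenous MSMO1, and comparing the two tags can confirm that the full-length product is made.

The record does not explicitly state the promoter. The listed 5′ sequencing primer is CMV-F, which suggests that a CMV promoter lies upstream of the insert, but no feature table is available to confirm this or to detail the LTRs, packaging signal or other viral elements expected in a lentiviral transfer vector. In bacteria the plasmid is recorded as high copy with tetracycline resistance, and it is propagated in a recombination-deficient strain, as is usual for repeat-containing lentiviral backbones. Zeocin is listed as the selectable marker, presumably for selecting transfected or transduced mammalian cells. The construct is suited to transient or stable expression of the Y244C variant in mammalian cells, for example to compare its expression, localisation or function with wild-type SC4MOL.
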