Addgene plasmid #27985: pLEX SC4MOL 731
Depositing lab: Igor Astsaturov. Depositing organization: Institute for Cancer Research d/b/a the Research Institute of Fox Chase Cancer Center.
Backbone
  Vector backbone: pLEX
  Backbone size w/o insert (bp): 11000
  Vector type: Mammalian Expression, Lentiviral
  Selectable markers: Zeocin
Growth in bacteria
  Bacterial resistance: Tetracycline, 10 μg/mL
  Growth temperature: 37°C
  Growth strain: Stbl3
  Growth instructions: Stbl3
  Copy number: High Copy
Gene/Insert
  Gene/Insert name: SC4MOL
  Species: H. sapiens (human)
  Mutation: Y244C mutation in SC4MOL
  GenBank ID: NM_006745
  Entrez Gene: MSMO1 (a.k.a. DESP4, ERG25, MCCPD, SC4MOL)
  Tag / fusion protein: HA (N terminal on insert); MYC (C terminal on insert)
  Cloning method: Restriction Enzyme
  Sequencing primers: 5′ CMV-F
Terms and licenses: Academic/Nonprofit Terms; Industry Terms: Not Available to Industry
Depositor comments: Y244C mutation as described in He et al., J Clin Invest. 2011;121(3):976–984. PMID: 21285510
How to cite: pLEX SC4MOL 731 was a gift from Igor Astsaturov (Addgene plasmid # 27985 ; http://n2t.net/addgene:27985 ; RRID:Addgene_27985)
